>Addgene plasmid #223868 | pD(Gib)_3'gamma | addgene full sequence | sequence record 445918 | Addgene NGS Result
GAGACCCACTGCTTGAGCCTAGAAGATCCGGCTGCTAACAAAGCCCGAAAGGAAGCTGAGTTGGCTGCTG
TCACCGCTGAGCAATAACTATCATAACCCCTAGGTGCCATTTCATTACCTCTTTCTCCGCACCCGACATA
GATCTGGGCCAACTTTTGGCGAAAATGAGACGTTGATCGGCACGTAAGAGGGTCCAACTTTCACCATAAT
GAAATAAGATCACTACCGGGCGTATTTTTTGAGTTATCGAGATTTTCAGGAGCTAAGGAAGCTAAAATGG
AGAAAAAAATCACTGGATATACCACCGTTGATATATCCCAATGGCATCGTAAAGAACATTTTGAGGCATT
TCAGTCAGTTGCTCAATGTACCTATAACCAGACCGTTCAGCTGGATATTACGGCCTTTTTAAAGACCGTA
AAGAAAAATAAGCACAAGTTTTATCCGGCCTTTATTCACATTCTTGCCCGCCTGATGAATGCTCATCCGG
AATTCCGTATGGCAATGAAAGACGGTGAGCTGGTGATATGGGATAGTGTTCACCCTTGTTACACCGTTTT
CCATGAGCAAACTGAAACGTTTTCATCGCTCTGGAGTGAATACCACGACGATTTCCGGCAGTTTCTACAC
ATATATTCGCAAGATGTGGCGTGTTACGGTGAAAACCTGGCCTATTTCCCTAAAGGGTTTATTGAGAATA
TGTTTTTCGTCTCAGCCAATCCCTGGGTGAGTTTCACCAGTTTTGATTTAAACGTGGCCAATATGGACAA
CTTCTTCGCCCCCGTTTTCACCATGGGCAAATATTATACGCAAGGCGACAAGGTGCTGATGCCGCTGGCG
ATTCAGGTTCATCATGCCGTTTGTGATGGCTTCCATGTCGGCAGAATGCTTAATGAATTACAACAGTACT
GCGATGAGTGGCAGGGTGGGGCGTAATTTTTTTAAGGCAGTTATTGGTGCCCTTAAACGCCTGGTTGCTA
CGCCTGAATAAGTGATAATAAGCGGATGAATGGCAGAAATTCGAAAGCAAATTCGACCCGGTCGTCGGTT
CAGGGCAGGGTCGTTAAATAGCCGCTTATGTCTATTGCTGGTTTACCGGTTTATTGACTACCGGAAGCAG
TGTGACCGTGTGCTTCTCAAATGCCTGAGGCCAGTTTGCTCAGGCTCTCCCCGTGGAGGTAATAATTGAC
GATATGATCATTTATTCTGCCTCCCAGCTGACATTCATCCGGGGTCAGCACCGTTTCTGCGGACTGGCTT
TCTACGTGTTCCGCTTCCTTTAGCAGCCCTTGCGCCCTGAGTGCTTGCGGCAGCGTGAAGCTAATTCCCA
TGTCAGCCGTTAAGTGTTCCTGTGTCACTCAAAATTGCTTTGAGAGGCTCTAAGGGCTTCTCAGTGCGTT
ACATCCCTGGCTTGTTGTCCACAACCGTTAAACCTTAAAAGCTTTAAAAGCCTTATATATTCTTTTTTTT
CTTATAAAACTTAAAACCTTAGAGGCTATTTAAGTTGCTGATTTATATTAATTTTATTGTTCAAACATGA
GAGCTTAGTACGTGAAACATGAGAGCTTAGTACGTTAGCCATGAGAGCTTAGTACGTTAGCCATGAGGGT
TTAGTTCGTTAAACATGAGAGCTTAGTACGTTAAACATGAGAGCTTAGTACGTGAAACATGAGAGCTTAG
TACGTACTATCAACAGGTTGAACTGCTGATCAACAGATCCTCTACGCGGCCGCGGTACCATAACTTCGTA
TAGCATACATTATACGAAGTTATCTGCCAGGCACATGGGTTTTACTAGTATCGATTCGCGACCTACTCCG
GAATATTAGGTCTCATACGCTAAGGGGGTTCAAGAAGATAGAGAACTTGCGTTTGGTAAAAATCAAATTA
ATTTGAGAATGAAAACTACTTCAGAAATTTTATTCAATGAAGTGTTGCATCCGTTTTATGTCTTTCAAGT
ATTTTCGATAATTTTGTGGGGCATTGATGAATACTACTACTACGCCGCATGCATTTTTTTGATTTCTGTA
CTGTCTATTTTTGATTCATTGAATGAACAGAAGAAAGTATCGAGAAACTTAGCTGAAATGTCGCACTTTC
ATTGTGACGTTCGTGTTTTGAGGGATAAGTTTTGGACAACGATAAGTTTTG
Features (pLannotate 1.2.2; 7 found; start..end, strand, type, name):
     31..80      +  CDS            SET1 (fragment): solubility-enhancement tag derived from T7 phage gene 10B
    174..276     +  promoter       cat promoter: promoter of the E. coli cat gene encoding chloramphenicol acetyltransferase
    277..933     +  CDS            cat: CAT_ECOLX - Experimental evidence at protein level: Swiss-Prot protein existence level 1. This enzyme is an effector of chloramphenicol resistance in bacteria. From Escherichia coli. This protein is used as a marker in many commonly used cloning vectors, such as pACYC184.
   1209..1322    -  CDS            tnpA (fragment): TN5P_ECOLX - Also known as tnp. Experimental evidence at protein level: Swiss-Prot protein existence level 1. Mediates transposition of transposon Tn5 by a 'cut and paste' mechanism. First, the monomeric transposase binds the 19 bp inverted DNA repeats flanking the transposon. Then, dimerization of the DNA- bound transposase creates a synaptic DNA complex. After nicking of the first DNA strand, excision of the transposon proceeds through a series of intermediates. The transposase then mediates the insertion of the transposon at a new site by strand transfer. The activity of the wild- type tran
   1331..1687    -  rep_origin     R6K γ ori: γ replication origin from E. coli plasmid R6K; requires the R6K initiator protein pi for replication
   1740..1773    +  protein_bind   loxP: Cre-mediated recombination occurs in the 8-bp core sequence (GCATACAT). Cre recombinase
   1842..2147    +  CDS            YPK9 (fragment): YPK9_YEAST - Experimental evidence at protein level: Swiss-Prot protein existence level 1. Vacuolar transporter which plays a role in sequestration of divalent heavy metal ions. From Saccharomyces cerevisiae (strain ATCC 204508 / S288c) (Baker's yeast).
