[The description below was written by a language model from this plasmid's Addgene catalogue record and pLannotate feature annotations shown in this document.]
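Description:
pD(Gib)_3'gamma is a small (about 2.2 kb) Golden Gate donor plasmid from the 4G-cloning toolkit, a system for rapid assembly of genes to express multisubunit protein complexes in a range of hosts. It is built on the pD backbone and carries a synthetic insert described as the 3' gamma sequence plus a spacer. According to the record, it supplies the 3' Gibson overhang, meaning a defined homology sequence ("gamma") that is placed at the downstream end of an assembled unit. That end can then be joined to a matching partner by Gibson assembly in a later step. The record lists no promoter, coding gene or expression cassette for the insert, which fits its role as a purely structural cloning part.

The plasmid replicates from the R6K gamma origin, which works only when the pi initiator protein is supplied in trans. It therefore has to be propagated in a pir-expressing strain, and the listed pir-116 host gives high copy number. This conditional origin also means the donor cannot persist in ordinary cloning strains, which in general helps remove donor carry-over after assembly. Selection is by chloramphenicol, through a cat gene driven by its native promoter.

A single loxP site is annotated next to the origin, although the record does not state what it is used for. The remaining automated annotations are short fragments matching a T7 gene 10B-derived solubility tag, Tn5 transposase and yeast YPK9. None of them is a complete coding sequence. The YPK9-like stretch may correspond to the spacer, and the others are probably backbone remnants or chance similarity, but the record confirms neither.
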