Addgene plasmid #223868: pD(Gib)_3'gamma
Purpose: 4G-cloning donor for 3'-Gibson overhang, gamma-sequence
Depositing lab: Stephan Gruber. Depositing organization: Universite de Lausanne (UNIL). Publication: 4G cloning: rapid gene assembly for expression of multisubunit protein complexes in diverse hosts. Taschner M, Dickinson JB, Roisne-Hamelin F, Gruber S. Life Sci Alliance. 2024 Dec 2;8(1):e202402899. doi: 10.26508/lsa.202402899. Print 2025 Jan. PubMed 39622624.
Backbone
  Vector backbone: pD
  Vector type: Golden-Gate Donor
Growth in bacteria
  Bacterial resistance: Chloramphenicol, 25 μg/mL
  Growth temperature: 37°C
  Growth strain: Pir1 ; strain contains pir-116 mutation for plasmid maintenance at high copy
  Copy number: High Copy
Gene/Insert
  Gene/Insert name: 3'gamma sequence and spacer
  Species: Synthetic
  Cloning method: Gibson Cloning
Terms and licenses: Academic/Nonprofit Terms; Industry Terms: Not Available to Industry
Depositor comments: Please visit https://doi.org/10.1101/2024.06.17.599261 for bioRxiv preprint.
How to cite: pD(Gib)_3'gamma was a gift from Stephan Gruber (Addgene plasmid # 223868 ; http://n2t.net/addgene:223868 ; RRID:Addgene_223868)
